Addgene plasmid #232632: pdCas9-tdTomato-VPR
Purpose: VPR activation domain coupled to catalytically inactive dCas9 for localization; contains tdTomato for labeling and as a spacer
Depositing lab: Karsten Rippe.
Backbone
  Vector backbone: pEGFP-N1
  Backbone manufacturer: Clontech
  Backbone size w/o insert (bp): 4731
  Vector type: Mammalian Expression, CRISPR
  Selectable markers: Neomycin (select with G418)
Growth in bacteria
  Bacterial resistance: Kanamycin, 50 μg/mL
  Growth temperature: 37°C
  Growth strain: DH5alpha
  Copy number: High Copy
Gene/Insert
  Gene/Insert name: dCas9-tdTomato-VPR
  Species: Synthetic
  Mutation: none
  Promoter: CMV
  Tag / fusion protein: NLS (N terminal on insert)
  Cloning method: Gibson Cloning
  Sequencing primers: 5′ unknown
Terms and licenses: Academic/Nonprofit Terms; Industry Terms: Not Available to Industry
Depositor comments: Please visit https://doi.org/10.1101/2024.12.09.627308 for bioRxiv preprint.
How to cite: pdCas9-tdTomato-VPR was a gift from Karsten Rippe (Addgene plasmid # 232632 ; http://n2t.net/addgene:232632 ; RRID:Addgene_232632)
