[The description below was written by a language model from this plasmid's Addgene catalogue record and pLannotate feature annotations shown in this document.]
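Description:
pdCas9-tdTomato-VPR is a mammalian expression and CRISPR plasmid built by Gibson cloning on the Clontech pEGFP-N1 backbone; the sequenced record is about 11.3 kb. It replicates in E. coli at high copy from a ColE1/pUC-type origin and also carries an f1 phage origin. A single NeoR/KanR (Tn5 aminoglycoside phosphotransferase) cassette serves both hosts. A bacterial bla-type promoter drives it for kanamycin selection, and the SV40 enhancer/early promoter, with an HSV TK polyadenylation signal, drives it for G418 selection of transfected mammalian cells.

The payload is one synthetic open reading frame expressed from the CMV immediate-early enhancer/promoter and terminated by the SV40 poly(A) signal. It begins with Streptococcus pyogenes Cas9, which the catalogue describes as the catalytically inactive dCas9 form with an N-terminal NLS. The automated annotation labels it simply as Cas9 and does not list the inactivating substitutions. This is followed in frame by the tandem-dimer orange-red fluorescent protein tdTomato and then the tripartite VPR activator, annotated as a VP16-derived activation element, a fragment of human RELA/p65, and the Epstein-Barr virus Rta activation domain. A short SV40 large T antigen fragment lies just after Rta, which may be a C-terminal nuclear localization sequence, though the record does not say so.

When paired with a guide RNA supplied separately, since no sgRNA cassette is annotated here, dCas9 binds a chosen genomic locus without cutting it and brings VPR there to activate transcription. According to the depositor, tdTomato both labels the fusion for visualization and acts as a spacer between the DNA-binding and activation modules.
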