Features (pLannotate 1.2.2; 19 found; start..end, strand, type, name):
     68..371     +  enhancer       CMV enhancer: human cytomegalovirus immediate early enhancer
    444..461     -  promoter       CMV promoter (fragment): human cytomegalovirus (CMV) immediate early promoter
    524..575     +  promoter       CMVd2 promoter: truncated human cytomegalovirus (CMV) immediate early promoter that yields moderately reduced expression relative to the full-length promoter
    598..625     +  misc_feature   MCS (fragment): multiple cloning site
    683..703     +  misc_feature   MCS (fragment): multiple cloning site
    710..4813    +  CDS            Cas9: Cas9 (Csn1) endonuclease from the Streptococcus pyogenes Type II CRISPR/Cas system generates RNA-guided double strand breaks in DNA
   4883..6310    +  CDS            tdTomato: tdTomato is a basic (constitutively fluorescent) orange fluorescent protein published in 2004, derived from Discosoma sp.. It is reported to be a somewhat slowly-maturing tandem dimer with low acid sensitivity.
   6395..6430    +  CDS            VP16 AD (fragment): transcriptional activation domain of herpes simplex virus protein VP16 (Triezenberg et al., 1988; Cousens et al., 1989); UL48
   6632..7411    +  CDS            RELA (fragment): TF65_HUMAN - Also known as NFKB3. Experimental evidence at protein level: Swiss-Prot protein existence level 1. NF-kappa-B is a pleiotropic transcription factor present in almost all cell types and is the endpoint of a series of signal transduction events that are initiated by a vast array of stimuli related to many biological processes such as inflammation, immunity, differentiation, cell growth, tumorigenesis and apoptosis. NF-kappa-B is a homo- or heterodimeric complex formed by the Rel-like domain- containing proteins RELA/p65, RELB, NFKB1/p105, NFKB1/p50, REL and NFKB2/p52. The heterodime
   7430..7999    +  CDS            Rta AD: transcriptional activation domain from the human herpesvirus 4 (Epstein-Barr virus) replication and transcription activator Rta/BRLF1 (Hardwick et al., 1992; Chavez et al., 2015)
   8021..8104    +  CDS            large T antigen (fragment): large T antigen from SV40 (simian virus 40)
   8127..8248    +  polyA_signal   SV40 poly(A) signal: SV40 polyadenylation signal
   8282..8710    -  rep_origin     f1 ori (sequence partly withheld): f1 bacteriophage origin of replication; arrow indicates direction of (+) strand synthesis
   8737..8841    +  promoter       AmpR promoter: bla
   8843..9200    +  promoter       SV40 promoter: SV40 enhancer and early promoter
   9235..10029   +  CDS            NeoR/KanR: aminoglycoside phosphotransferase from Tn5; aph(3')-II (or nptII); confers resistance to neomycin, kanamycin, and G418 (Geneticin®)
  10050..10202   +  CDS            ble (fragment): BLE_KLEPN - Experimental evidence at protein level: Swiss-Prot protein existence level 1. Binding protein with a strong affinity to the bleomycin family of antibiotics. Binds to CL990; an antimitotic-antibiotic compound. From Klebsiella pneumoniae.
  10261..10308   +  polyA_signal   HSV TK poly(A) signal: herpes simplex virus thymidine kinase polyadenylation signal (Cole and Stacy, 1985)
  10637..11225   +  rep_origin     ori: high-copy-number ColE1/pMB1/pBR322/pUC origin of replication
>Addgene plasmid #232632 | pdCas9-tdTomato-VPR | addgene full sequence | sequence record 462149 | Addgene NGS Result
CATGCATTAGTTATTAATAGTAATCAATTACGGGGTCATTAGTTCATAGCCCATATATGGAGTTCCGCGT
TACATAACTTACGGTAAATGGCCCGCCTGGCTGACCGCCCAACGACCCCCGCCCATTGACGTCAATAATG
ACGTATGTTCCCATAGTAACGCCAATAGGGACTTTCCATTGACGTCAATGGGTGGAGTATTTACGGTAAA
CTGCCCACTTGGCAGTACATCAAGTGTATCATATGCCAAGTACGCCCCCTATTGACGTCAATGACGGTAA
ATGGCCCGCCTGGCATTATGCCCAGTACATGACCTTATGGGACTTTCCTACTTGGCAGTACATCTACGTA
TTAGTCATCGCTATTACCATGGTGATGCGGTTTTGGCAGTACATCAATGGGCGTGGATAGCGGTTTGACA
CACGGGGATTTCCAAGTCTCCACCCCATTGACGTCAATGGGAGTTTGTTTTGGCACCAAAATCAACGGGA
CTTTCCAAAATGTCGTAACAACTCCGCCCCATTGACGCAAATGGGCGGTAGGCGTGTACGGTGGGAGGTC
TATATAAGCAGAGCTGGTTTAGTGAACCGTCAGATCCGCTAGCGCTACCGGACTCAGATCTCGAGGCCAC
CATGCCCAAGAAGAAGCGCAAGGTGGGACGCGTCTGCAGGATATCAAGCTTGCGGTACCGCGGGCCCGGG
ATCGCCACCATGGACAAGAAGTACAGCATCGGCCTGGCCATCGGCACCAACTCTGTGGGCTGGGCCGTGA
TCACCGACGAGTACAAGGTGCCCAGCAAGAAATTCAAGGTGCTGGGCAACACCGACCGGCACAGCATCAA
GAAGAACCTGATCGGCGCCCTGCTGTTCGACAGCGGAGAAACAGCCGAGGCCACCCGGCTGAAGAGAACC
GCCAGAAGAAGATACACCAGACGGAAGAACCGGATCTGCTATCTGCAAGAGATCTTCAGCAACGAGATGG
CCAAGGTGGACGACAGCTTCTTCCACAGACTGGAAGAGTCCTTCCTGGTGGAAGAGGATAAGAAGCACGA
GCGGCACCCCATCTTCGGCAACATCGTGGACGAGGTGGCCTACCACGAGAAGTACCCCACCATCTACCAC
CTGAGAAAGAAACTGGTGGACAGCACCGACAAGGCCGACCTGCGGCTGATCTATCTGGCCCTGGCCCACA
TGATCAAGTTCCGGGGCCACTTCCTGATCGAGGGCGACCTGAACCCCGACAACAGCGACGTGGACAAGCT
GTTCATCCAGCTGGTGCAGACCTACAACCAGCTGTTCGAGGAAAACCCCATCAACGCCAGCGGCGTGGAC
GCCAAGGCCATCCTGTCTGCCAGACTGAGCAAGAGCAGACGGCTGGAAAATCTGATCGCCCAGCTGCCCG
GCGAGAAGAAGAATGGCCTGTTCGGCAACCTGATTGCCCTGAGCCTGGGCCTGACCCCCAACTTCAAGAG
CAACTTCGACCTGGCCGAGGATGCCAAACTGCAGCTGAGCAAGGACACCTACGACGACGACCTGGACAAC
CTGCTGGCCCAGATCGGCGACCAGTACGCCGACCTGTTTCTGGCCGCCAAGAACCTGTCCGACGCCATCC
TGCTGAGCGACATCCTGAGAGTGAACACCGAGATCACCAAGGCCCCCCTGAGCGCCTCTATGATCAAGAG
ATACGACGAGCACCACCAGGACCTGACCCTGCTGAAAGCTCTCGTGCGGCAGCAGCTGCCTGAGAAGTAC
AAAGAGATTTTCTTCGACCAGAGCAAGAACGGCTACGCCGGCTACATCGATGGCGGAGCCAGCCAGGAAG
AGTTCTACAAGTTCATCAAGCCCATCCTGGAAAAGATGGACGGCACCGAGGAACTGCTCGTGAAGCTGAA
CAGAGAGGACCTGCTGCGGAAGCAGCGGACCTTCGACAACGGCAGCATCCCCCACCAGATCCACCTGGGA
GAGCTGCACGCCATTCTGCGGCGGCAGGAAGATTTTTACCCATTCCTGAAGGACAACCGGGAAAAGATCG
AGAAGATCCTGACCTTCCGCATCCCCTACTACGTGGGCCCTCTGGCCAGGGGAAACAGCAGATTCGCCTG
GATGACCAGAAAGAGCGAGGAAACCATCACCCCCTGGAACTTCGAGGAAGTGGTGGACAAGGGCGCCAGC
GCCCAGAGCTTCATCGAGCGGATGACCAACTTCGATAAGAACCTGCCCAACGAGAAGGTGCTGCCCAAGC
ACAGCCTGCTGTACGAGTACTTCACCGTGTACAACGAGCTGACCAAAGTGAAATACGTGACCGAGGGAAT
GAGAAAGCCCGCCTTCCTGAGCGGCGAGCAGAAAAAAGCCATCGTGGACCTGCTGTTCAAGACCAACCGG
AAAGTGACCGTGAAGCAGCTGAAAGAGGACTACTTCAAGAAAATCGAGTGCTTCGACTCCGTGGAAATCT
CCGGCGTGGAAGATCGGTTCAACGCCTCCCTGGGCACATACCACGATCTGCTGAAAATTATCAAGGACAA
GGACTTCCTGGACAATGAGGAAAACGAGGACATTCTGGAAGATATCGTGCTGACCCTGACACTGTTTGAG
GACAGAGAGATGATCGAGGAACGGCTGAAAACCTATGCCCACCTGTTCGACGACAAAGTGATGAAGCAGC
TGAAGCGGCGGAGATACACCGGCTGGGGCAGGCTGAGCCGGAAGCTGATCAACGGCATCCGGGACAAGCA
GTCCGGCAAGACAATCCTGGATTTCCTGAAGTCCGACGGCTTCGCCAACAGAAACTTCATGCAGCTGATC
CACGACGACAGCCTGACCTTTAAAGAGGACATCCAGAAAGCCCAGGTGTCCGGCCAGGGCGATAGCCTGC
ACGAGCACATTGCCAATCTGGCCGGCAGCCCCGCCATTAAGAAGGGCATCCTGCAGACAGTGAAGGTGGT
GGACGAGCTCGTGAAAGTGATGGGCCGGCACAAGCCCGAGAACATCGTGATCGAAATGGCCAGAGAGAAC
CAGACCACCCAGAAGGGACAGAAGAACAGCCGCGAGAGAATGAAGCGGATCGAAGAGGGCATCAAAGAGC
TGGGCAGCCAGATCCTGAAAGAACACCCCGTGGAAAACACCCAGCTGCAGAACGAGAAGCTGTACCTGTA
CTACCTGCAGAATGGGCGGGATATGTACGTGGACCAGGAACTGGACATCAACCGGCTGTCCGACTACGAT
GTGGACGCTATCGTGCCTCAGAGCTTTCTGAAGGACGACTCCATCGATAACAAAGTGCTGACTCGGAGCG
ACAAGAACCGGGGCAAGAGCGACAACGTGCCCTCCGAAGAGGTCGTGAAGAAGATGAAGAACTACTGGCG
CCAGCTGCTGAATGCCAAGCTGATTACCCAGAGGAAGTTCGACAATCTGACCAAGGCCGAGAGAGGCGGC
CTGAGCGAACTGGATAAGGCCGGCTTCATCAAGAGACAGCTGGTGGAAACCCGGCAGATCACAAAGCACG
TGGCACAGATCCTGGACTCCCGGATGAACACTAAGTACGACGAGAACGACAAACTGATCCGGGAAGTGAA
AGTGATCACCCTGAAGTCCAAGCTGGTGTCCGATTTCCGGAAGGATTTCCAGTTTTACAAAGTGCGCGAG
ATCAACAACTACCACCACGCCCACGACGCCTACCTGAACGCCGTCGTGGGAACCGCCCTGATCAAAAAGT
ACCCTAAGCTGGAAAGCGAGTTCGTGTACGGCGACTACAAGGTGTACGACGTGCGGAAGATGATCGCCAA
GAGCGAGCAGGAAATCGGCAAGGCTACCGCCAAGTACTTCTTCTACAGCAACATCATGAACTTTTTCAAG
ACCGAGATTACCCTGGCCAACGGCGAGATCCGGAAGCGGCCTCTGATCGAGACAAACGGCGAAACAGGCG
AGATCGTGTGGGATAAGGGCCGGGACTTTGCCACCGTGCGGAAAGTGCTGTCTATGCCCCAAGTGAATAT
CGTGAAAAAGACCGAGGTGCAGACAGGCGGCTTCAGCAAAGAGTCTATCCTGCCCAAGAGGAACAGCGAC
AAGCTGATCGCCAGAAAGAAGGACTGGGACCCTAAGAAGTACGGCGGCTTCGACAGCCCCACCGTGGCCT
ATTCTGTGCTGGTGGTGGCCAAAGTGGAAAAGGGCAAGTCCAAGAAACTGAAGAGTGTGAAAGAGCTGCT
GGGGATCACCATCATGGAAAGAAGCAGCTTCGAGAAGAATCCCATCGACTTTCTGGAAGCCAAGGGCTAC
AAAGAAGTGAAAAAGGACCTGATCATCAAGCTGCCTAAGTACTCCCTGTTCGAGCTGGAAAACGGCCGGA
AGAGAATGCTGGCCTCTGCCGGCGAACTGCAGAAGGGAAACGAACTGGCCCTGCCCTCCAAATATGTGAA
CTTCCTGTACCTGGCCAGCCACTATGAGAAGCTGAAGGGCTCCCCCGAGGATAATGAGCAGAAACAGCTG
TTTGTGGAACAGCACAAACACTACCTGGACGAGATCATCGAGCAGATCAGCGAGTTCTCCAAGAGAGTGA
TCCTGGCCGACGCTAATCTGGACAAGGTGCTGAGCGCCTACAACAAGCACAGAGACAAGCCTATCAGAGA
GCAGGCCGAGAATATCATCCACCTGTTTACCCTGACCAATCTGGGAGCCCCTGCCGCCTTCAAGTACTTT
GACACCACCATCGACCGGAAGAGGTACACCAGCACCAAAGAGGTGCTGGACGCCACCCTGATCCACCAGA
GCATCACCGGCCTGTACGAGACACGGATCGACCTGTCTCAGCTGGGAGGCGACGCCTATCCCTATGACGT
GCCCGATTATGCACCGGTCCCAAAAAAGAAAAGAAAAGTACCGGTCGCCACCATGGTGAGCAAGGGCGAG
GAGGTCATCAAAGAGTTCATGCGCTTCAAGGTGCGCATGGAGGGCTCCATGAACGGCCACGAGTTCGAGA
TCGAGGGCGAGGGCGAGGGCCGCCCCTACGAGGGCACCCAGACCGCCAAGCTGAAGGTGACCAAGGGCGG
CCCCCTGCCCTTCGCCTGGGACATCCTGTCCCCCCAGTTCATGTACGGCTCCAAGGCGTACGTGAAGCAC
CCCGCCGACATCCCCGATTACAAGAAGCTGTCCTTCCCCGAGGGCTTCAAGTGGGAGCGCGTGATGAACT
TCGAGGACGGCGGTCTGGTGACCGTGACCCAGGACTCCTCCCTGCAGGACGGCACGCTGATCTACAAGGT
GAAGATGCGCGGCACCAACTTCCCCCCCGACGGCCCCGTAATGCAGAAGAAGACCATGGGCTGGGAGGCC
TCCACCGAGCGCCTGTACCCCCGCGACGGCGTGCTGAAGGGCGAGATCCACCAGGCCCTGAAGCTGAAGG
ACGGCGGCCACTACCTGGTGGAGTTCAAGACCATCTACATGGCCAAGAAGCCCGTGCAACTGCCCGGCTA
CTACTACGTGGACACCAAGCTGGACATCACCTCCCACAACGAGGACTACACCATCGTGGAACAGTACGAG
CGCTCCGAGGGCCGCCACCACCTGTTCCTGGGGCATGGCACCGGCAGCACCGGCAGCGGCAGCTCCGGCA
CCGCCTCCTCCGAGGACAACAACATGGCCGTCATCAAAGAGTTCATGCGCTTCAAGGTGCGCATGGAGGG
CTCCATGAACGGCCACGAGTTCGAGATCGAGGGCGAGGGCGAGGGCCGCCCCTACGAGGGCACCCAGACC
GCCAAGCTGAAGGTGACCAAGGGCGGCCCCCTGCCCTTCGCCTGGGACATCCTGTCCCCCCAGTTCATGT
ACGGCTCCAAGGCGTACGTGAAGCACCCCGCCGACATCCCCGATTACAAGAAGCTGTCCTTCCCCGAGGG
CTTCAAGTGGGAGCGCGTGATGAACTTCGAGGACGGCGGTCTGGTGACCGTGACCCAGGACTCCTCCCTG
CAGGACGGCACGCTGATCTACAAGGTGAAGATGCGCGGCACCAACTTCCCCCCCGACGGCCCCGTAATGC
AGAAGAAGACCATGGGCTGGGAGGCCTCCACCGAGCGCCTGTACCCCCGCGACGGCGTGCTGAAGGGCGA
GATCCACCAGGCCCTGAAGCTGAAGGACGGCGGCCACTACCTGGTGGAGTTCAAGACCATCTACATGGCC
AAGAAGCCCGTGCAACTGCCCGGCTACTACTACGTGGACACCAAGCTGGACATCACCTCCCACAACGAGG
ACTACACCATCGTGGAACAGTACGAGCGCTCCGAGGGCCGCCACCACCTGTTCCTGTACGGCATGGACGA
GCTGTACAAGACTAGTCGCAGGGGGCGTCGACTGGGTACCCCTCCTAAGAAGAAGAGGAAGGTTGCCCCC
ACCATGGATAAAAAGAAGAGAAAGGCCCCCCCGACCGATGTCAGCCTGGGGGACGAGCTCGACGCATTGG
ACGATTTTGATCTGGATATGCTGGGAAGTGACGCCCTCGATGATTTTGACCTTGACATGCTTGGTTCGGA
TGCCCTTGATGACTTTGACCTCGACATGCTCGGCAGTGACGCCCTTGATGATTTCGACCTGGACATGCTG
ATTAACTCTAGAAGTTCCGGATCTCCGAAAAAGAAACGCAAAGTTGGTAGCCAGTACCTGCCCGACACCG
ACGACCGGCACCGGATCGAGGAAAAGCGGAAGCGGACCTACGAGACATTCAAGAGCATCATGAAGAAGTC
CCCCTTCAGCGGCCCCACCGACCCTAGACCTCCACCTAGAAGAATCGCCGTGCCCAGCAGATCCAGCGCC
AGCGTGCCAAAACCTGCCCCCCAGCCTTACCCCTTCACCAGCAGCCTGAGCACCATCAACTACGACGAGT
TCCCTACCATGGTGTTCCCCAGCGGCCAGATCTCTCAGGCCTCTGCTCTGGCTCCAGCCCCTCCTCAGGT
GCTGCCTCAGGCTCCTGCTCCTGCACCAGCTCCAGCCATGGTGTCTGCACTGGCTCAGGCACCAGCACCC
GTGCCTGTGCTGGCTCCTGGACCTCCACAGGCTGTGGCTCCACCAGCCCCTAAACCTACACAGGCCGGCG
AGGGCACACTGTCTGAAGCTCTGCTGCAGCTGCAGTTCGACGACGAGGATCTGGGAGCCCTGCTGGGAAA
CAGCACCGATCCTGCCGTGTTCACCGACCTGGCCAGCGTGGACAACAGCGAGTTCCAGCAGCTGCTGAAC
CAGGGCATCCCTGTGGCCCCTCACACCACCGAGCCCATGCTGATGGAATACCCCGAGGCCATCACCCGGC
TCGTGACAGGCGCTCAGAGGCCTCCTGATCCAGCTCCTGCCCCTCTGGGAGCACCAGGCCTGCCTAATGG
ACTGCTGTCTGGCGACGAGGACTTCAGCTCTATCGCCGATATGGATTTCTCAGCCTTGCTGGGCTCTGGC
AGCGGCAGCCGGGATTCCAGGGAAGGGATGTTTTTGCCGAAGCCTGAGGCCGGCTCCGCTATTAGTGACG
TGTTTGAGGGCCGCGAGGTGTGCCAGCCAAAACGAATCCGGCCATTTCATCCTCCAGGAAGTCCATGGGC
CAACCGCCCACTCCCCGCCAGCCTCGCACCAACACCAACCGGTCCAGTACATGAGCCAGTCGGGTCACTG
ACCCCGGCACCAGTCCCTCAGCCACTGGATCCAGCGCCCGCAGTGACTCCCGAGGCCAGTCACCTGTTGG
AGGATCCCGATGAAGAGACGAGCCAGGCTGTCAAAGCCCTTCGGGAGATGGCCGATACTGTGATTCCCCA
GAAGGAAGAGGCTGCAATCTGTGGCCAAATGGACCTTTCCCATCCGCCCCCAAGGGGCCATCTGGATGAG
CTGACAACCACACTTGAGTCCATGACCGAGGATCTGAACCTGGACTCACCCCTGACCCCGGAATTGAACG
AGATTCTGGATACCTTCCTGAACGACGAGTGCCTCTTGCATGCCATGCATATCAGCACAGGACTGTCCAT
CTTCGACACATCTCTGTTTTAATAAGCGGCCGCGACTCTAGATCATAATCAGCCATACCACATTTGTAGA
GGTTTTACTTGCTTTAAAAAACCTCCCACACCTCCCCCTGAACCTGAAACATAAAATGAATGCAATTGTT
GTTGTTAACTTGTTTATTGCAGCTTATAATGGTTACAAATAAAGCAATAGCATCACAAATTTCACAAATA
AAGCATTTTTTTCACTGCATTCTAGTTGTGGTTTGTCCAAACTCATCAATGTATCTTAAGGCGTAAATTG
TAAGCGTTAATATTTTGTTAAAATTCGCGTTAAATTTTTGTTAAATCAGCTCATTTTTTAACCAATAGGC
CGAAATCGGCAAAATCCCTTATAAATCAAAAGAATAGACCGAGATAGGGT
[37 nt withheld, positions 8381-8417]
AAAGAACGTGGACTCCAACGTCAAAGG
[49 nt withheld, positions 8445-8493]
T
[91 nt withheld, positions 8495-8585]
G
[124 nt withheld, positions 8587-8710]
CAGGTGGCACTTTTCGGGGAAATGTGCGCGGAACCCCTATTTGTTTATTTTTCTAAATACATTCAAATAT
GTATCCGCTCATGAGACAATAACCCTGATAAATGCTTCAATAATATTGAAAAAGGAAGAGTCCTGAGGCG
GAAAGAACCAGCTGTGGAATGTGTGTCAGTTAGGGTGTGGAAAGTCCCCAGGCTCCCCAGCAGGCAGAAG
TATGCAAAGCATGCATCTCAATTAGTCAGCAACCAGGTGTGGAAAGTCCCCAGGCTCCCCAGCAGGCAGA
AGTATGCAAAGCATGCATCTCAATTAGTCAGCAACCATAGTCCCGCCCCTAACTCCGCCCATCCCGCCCC
TAACTCCGCCCAGTTCCGCCCATTCTCCGCCCCATGGCTGACTAATTTTTTTTATTTATGCAGAGGCCGA
GGCCGCCTCGGCCTCTGAGCTATTCCAGAAGTAGTGAGGAGGCTTTTTTGGAGGCCTAGGCTTTTGCAAA
GATCGATCAAGAGACAGGATGAGGATCGTTTCGCATGATTGAACAAGATGGATTGCACGCAGGTTCTCCG
GCCGCTTGGGTGGAGAGGCTATTCGGCTATGACTGGGCACAACAGACAATCGGCTGCTCTGATGCCGCCG
TGTTCCGGCTGTCAGCGCAGGGGCGCCCGGTTCTTTTTGTCAAGACCGACCTGTCCGGTGCCCTGAATGA
ACTGCAAGACGAGGCAGCGCGGCTATCGTGGCTGGCCACGACGGGCGTTCCTTGCGCAGCTGTGCTCGAC
GTTGTCACTGAAGCGGGAAGGGACTGGCTGCTATTGGGCGAAGTGCCGGGGCAGGATCTCCTGTCATCTC
ACCTTGCTCCTGCCGAGAAAGTATCCATCATGGCTGATGCAATGCGGCGGCTGCATACGCTTGATCCGGC
TACCTGCCCATTCGACCACCAAGCGAAACATCGCATCGAGCGAGCACGTACTCGGATGGAAGCCGGTCTT
GTCGATCAGGATGATCTGGACGAAGAGCATCAGGGGCTCGCGCCAGCCGAACTGTTCGCCAGGCTCAAGG
CGAGCATGCCCGACGGCGAGGATCTCGTCGTGACCCATGGCGATGCCTGCTTGCCGAATATCATGGTGGA
AAATGGCCGCTTTTCTGGATTCATCGACTGTGGCCGGCTGGGTGTGGCGGACCGCTATCAGGACATAGCG
TTGGCTACCCGTGATATTGCTGAAGAGCTTGGCGGCGAATGGGCTGACCGCTTCCTCGTGCTTTACGGTA
TCGCCGCTCCCGATTCGCAGCGCATCGCCTTCTATCGCCTTCTTGACGAGTTCTTCTGAGCGGGACTCTG
GGGTTCGAAATGACCGACCAAGCGACGCCCAACCTGCCATCACGAGATTTCGATTCCACCGCCGCCTTCT
ATGAAAGGTTGGGCTTCGGAATCGTTTTCCGGGACGCCGGCTGGATGATCCTCCAGCGCGGGGATCTCAT
GCTGGAGTTCTTCGCCCACCCTAGGGGGAGGCTAACTGAAACACGGAAGGAGACAATACCGGAAGGAACC
CGCGCTATGACGGCAATAAAAAGACAGAATAAAACGCACGGTGTTGGGTCGTTTGTTCATAAACGCGGGG
TTCGGTCCCAGGGCTGGCACTCTGTCGATACCCCACCGAGACCCCATTGGGGCCAATACGCCCGCGTTTC
TTCCTTTTCCCCACCCCACCCCCCAAGTTCGGGTGAAGGCCCAGGGCTCGCAGCCAACGTCGGGGCGGCA
GGCCCTGCCATAGCCTCAGGTTACTCATATATACTTTAGATTGATTTAAAACTTCATTTTTAATTTAAAA
GGATCTAGGTGAAGATCCTTTTTGATAATCTCATGACCAAAATCCCTTAACGTGAGTTTTCGTTCCACTG
AGCGTCAGACCCCGTAGAAAAGATCAAAGGATCTTCTTGAGATCCTTTTTTTCTGCGCGTAATCTGCTGC
TTGCAAACAAAAAAACCACCGCTACCAGCGGTGGTTTGTTTGCCGGATCAAGAGCTACCAACTCTTTTTC
CGAAGGTAACTGGCTTCAGCAGAGCGCAGATACCAAATACTGTTCTTCTAGTGTAGCCGTAGTTAGGCCA
CCACTTCAAGAACTCTGTAGCACCGCCTACATACCTCGCTCTGCTAATCCTGTTACCAGTGGCTGCTGCC
AGTGGCGATAAGTCGTGTCTTACCGGGTTGGACTCAAGACGATAGTTACCGGATAAGGCGCAGCGGTCGG
GCTGAACGGGGGGTTCGTGCACACAGCCCAGCTTGGAGCGAACGACCTACACCGAACTGAGATACCTACA
GCGTGAGCTATGAGAAAGCGCCACGCTTCCCGAAGGGAGAAAGGCGGACAGGTATCCGGTAAGCGGCAGG
GTCGGAACAGGAGAGCGCACGAGGGAGCTTCCAGGGGGAAACGCCTGGTATCTTTATAGTCCTGTCGGGT
TTCGCCACCTCTGACTTGAGCGTCGATTTTTGTGATGCTCGTCAGGGGGGCGGAGCCTATGGAAAAACGC
CAGCAACGCGGCCTTTTTACGGTTCCTGGCCTTTTGCTGGCCTTTTGCTCACATGTTCTTTCCTGCGTTA
TCCCCTGATTCTGTGGATAACCGTATTACCGC
