>Addgene plasmid #232632 | pdCas9-tdTomato-VPR | depositor partial sequence | sequence record 457496 | dCas9
ATGGACAAGAAGTACAGCATCGGCCTGGCCATCGGCACCAACTCTGTGGGCTGGGCCGTGATCACCGACG
AGTACAAGGTGCCCAGCAAGAAATTCAAGGTGCTGGGCAACACCGACCGGCACAGCATCAAGAAGAACCT
GATCGGCGCCCTGCTGTTCGACAGCGGAGAAACAGCCGAGGCCACCCGGCTGAAGAGAACCGCCAGAAGA
AGATACACCAGACGGAAGAACCGGATCTGCTATCTGCAAGAGATCTTCAGCAACGAGATGGCCAAGGTGG
ACGACAGCTTCTTCCACAGACTGGAAGAGTCCTTCCTGGTGGAAGAGGATAAGAAGCACGAGCGGCACCC
CATCTTCGGCAACATCGTGGACGAGGTGGCCTACCACGAGAAGTACCCCACCATCTACCACCTGAGAAAG
AAACTGGTGGACAGCACCGACAAGGCCGACCTGCGGCTGATCTATCTGGCCCTGGCCCACATGATCAAGT
TCCGGGGCCACTTCCTGATCGAGGGCGACCTGAACCCCGACAACAGCGACGTGGACAAGCTGTTCATCCA
GCTGGTGCAGACCTACAACCAGCTGTTCGAGGAAAACCCCATCAACGCCAGCGGCGTGGACGCCAAGGCC
ATCCTGTCTGCCAGACTGAGCAAGAGCAGACGGCTGGAAAATCTGATCGCCCAGCTGCCCGGCGAGAAGA
AGAATGGCCTGTTCGGCAACCTGATTGCCCTGAGCCTGGGCCTGACCCCCAACTTCAAGAGCAACTTCGA
CCTGGCCGAGGATGCCAAACTGCAGCTGAGCAAGGACACCTACGACGACGACCTGGACAACCTGCTGGCC
CAGATCGGCGACCAGTACGCCGACCTGTTTCTGGCCGCCAAGAACCTGTCCGACGCCATCCTGCTGAGCG
ACATCCTGAGAGTGAACACCGAGATCACCAAGGCCCCCCTGAGCGCCTCTATGATCAAGAGATACGACGA
GCACCACCAGGACCTGACCCTGCTGAAAGCTCTCGTGCGGCAGCAGCTGCCTGAGAAGTACAAAGAGATT
TTCTTCGACCAGAGCAAGAACGGCTACGCCGGCTACATCGATGGCGGAGCCAGCCAGGAAGAGTTCTACA
AGTTCATCAAGCCCATCCTGGAAAAGATGGACGGCACCGAGGAACTGCTCGTGAAGCTGAACAGAGAGGA
CCTGCTGCGGAAGCAGCGGACCTTCGACAACGGCAGCATCCCCCACCAGATCCACCTGGGAGAGCTGCAC
GCCATTCTGCGGCGGCAGGAAGATTTTTACCCATTCCTGAAGGACAACCGGGAAAAGATCGAGAAGATCC
TGACCTTCCGCATCCCCTACTACGTGGGCCCTCTGGCCAGGGGAAACAGCAGATTCGCCTGGATGACCAG
AAAGAGCGAGGAAACCATCACCCCCTGGAACTTCGAGGAAGTGGTGGACAAGGGCGCCAGCGCCCAGAGC
TTCATCGAGCGGATGACCAACTTCGATAAGAACCTGCCCAACGAGAAGGTGCTGCCCAAGCACAGCCTGC
TGTACGAGTACTTCACCGTGTACAACGAGCTGACCAAAGTGAAATACGTGACCGAGGGAATGAGAAAGCC
CGCCTTCCTGAGCGGCGAGCAGAAAAAAGCCATCGTGGACCTGCTGTTCAAGACCAACCGGAAAGTGACC
GTGAAGCAGCTGAAAGAGGACTACTTCAAGAAAATCGAGTGCTTCGACTCCGTGGAAATCTCCGGCGTGG
AAGATCGGTTCAACGCCTCCCTGGGCACATACCACGATCTGCTGAAAATTATCAAGGACAAGGACTTCCT
GGACAATGAGGAAAACGAGGACATTCTGGAAGATATCGTGCTGACCCTGACACTGTTTGAGGACAGAGAG
ATGATCGAGGAACGGCTGAAAACCTATGCCCACCTGTTCGACGACAAAGTGATGAAGCAGCTGAAGCGGC
GGAGATACACCGGCTGGGGCAGGCTGAGCCGGAAGCTGATCAACGGCATCCGGGACAAGCAGTCCGGCAA
GACAATCCTGGATTTCCTGAAGTCCGACGGCTTCGCCAACAGAAACTTCATGCAGCTGATCCACGACGAC
AGCCTGACCTTTAAAGAGGACATCCAGAAAGCCCAGGTGTCCGGCCAGGGCGATAGCCTGCACGAGCACA
TTGCCAATCTGGCCGGCAGCCCCGCCATTAAGAAGGGCATCCTGCAGACAGTGAAGGTGGTGGACGAGCT
CGTGAAAGTGATGGGCCGGCACAAGCCCGAGAACATCGTGATCGAAATGGCCAGAGAGAACCAGACCACC
CAGAAGGGACAGAAGAACAGCCGCGAGAGAATGAAGCGGATCGAAGAGGGCATCAAAGAGCTGGGCAGCC
AGATCCTGAAAGAACACCCCGTGGAAAACACCCAGCTGCAGAACGAGAAGCTGTACCTGTACTACCTGCA
GAATGGGCGGGATATGTACGTGGACCAGGAACTGGACATCAACCGGCTGTCCGACTACGATGTGGACGCT
ATCGTGCCTCAGAGCTTTCTGAAGGACGACTCCATCGATAACAAAGTGCTGACTCGGAGCGACAAGAACC
GGGGCAAGAGCGACAACGTGCCCTCCGAAGAGGTCGTGAAGAAGATGAAGAACTACTGGCGCCAGCTGCT
GAATGCCAAGCTGATTACCCAGAGGAAGTTCGACAATCTGACCAAGGCCGAGAGAGGCGGCCTGAGCGAA
CTGGATAAGGCCGGCTTCATCAAGAGACAGCTGGTGGAAACCCGGCAGATCACAAAGCACGTGGCACAGA
TCCTGGACTCCCGGATGAACACTAAGTACGACGAGAACGACAAACTGATCCGGGAAGTGAAAGTGATCAC
CCTGAAGTCCAAGCTGGTGTCCGATTTCCGGAAGGATTTCCAGTTTTACAAAGTGCGCGAGATCAACAAC
TACCACCACGCCCACGACGCCTACCTGAACGCCGTCGTGGGAACCGCCCTGATCAAAAAGTACCCTAAGC
TGGAAAGCGAGTTCGTGTACGGCGACTACAAGGTGTACGACGTGCGGAAGATGATCGCCAAGAGCGAGCA
GGAAATCGGCAAGGCTACCGCCAAGTACTTCTTCTACAGCAACATCATGAACTTTTTCAAGACCGAGATT
ACCCTGGCCAACGGCGAGATCCGGAAGCGGCCTCTGATCGAGACAAACGGCGAAACAGGCGAGATCGTGT
GGGATAAGGGCCGGGACTTTGCCACCGTGCGGAAAGTGCTGTCTATGCCCCAAGTGAATATCGTGAAAAA
GACCGAGGTGCAGACAGGCGGCTTCAGCAAAGAGTCTATCCTGCCCAAGAGGAACAGCGACAAGCTGATC
GCCAGAAAGAAGGACTGGGACCCTAAGAAGTACGGCGGCTTCGACAGCCCCACCGTGGCCTATTCTGTGC
TGGTGGTGGCCAAAGTGGAAAAGGGCAAGTCCAAGAAACTGAAGAGTGTGAAAGAGCTGCTGGGGATCAC
CATCATGGAAAGAAGCAGCTTCGAGAAGAATCCCATCGACTTTCTGGAAGCCAAGGGCTACAAAGAAGTG
AAAAAGGACCTGATCATCAAGCTGCCTAAGTACTCCCTGTTCGAGCTGGAAAACGGCCGGAAGAGAATGC
TGGCCTCTGCCGGCGAACTGCAGAAGGGAAACGAACTGGCCCTGCCCTCCAAATATGTGAACTTCCTGTA
CCTGGCCAGCCACTATGAGAAGCTGAAGGGCTCCCCCGAGGATAATGAGCAGAAACAGCTGTTTGTGGAA
CAGCACAAACACTACCTGGACGAGATCATCGAGCAGATCAGCGAGTTCTCCAAGAGAGTGATCCTGGCCG
ACGCTAATCTGGACAAGGTGCTGAGCGCCTACAACAAGCACAGAGACAAGCCTATCAGAGAGCAGGCCGA
GAATATCATCCACCTGTTTACCCTGACCAATCTGGGAGCCCCTGCCGCCTTCAAGTACTTTGACACCACC
ATCGACCGGAAGAGGTACACCAGCACCAAAGAGGTGCTGGACGCCACCCTGATCCACCAGAGCATCACCG
GCCTGTACGAGACACGGATCGACCTGTCTCAGCTGGGAGGCGAC
