>Addgene plasmid #232632 | pdCas9-tdTomato-VPR | depositor partial sequence | sequence record 457497 | tdTomato
ATGGTGAGCAAGGGCGAGGAGGTCATCAAAGAGTTCATGCGCTTCAAGGTGCGCATGGAGGGCTCCATGA
ACGGCCACGAGTTCGAGATCGAGGGCGAGGGCGAGGGCCGCCCCTACGAGGGCACCCAGACCGCCAAGCT
GAAGGTGACCAAGGGCGGCCCCCTGCCCTTCGCCTGGGACATCCTGTCCCCCCAGTTCATGTACGGCTCC
AAGGCGTACGTGAAGCACCCCGCCGACATCCCCGATTACAAGAAGCTGTCCTTCCCCGAGGGCTTCAAGT
GGGAGCGCGTGATGAACTTCGAGGACGGCGGTCTGGTGACCGTGACCCAGGACTCCTCCCTGCAGGACGG
CACGCTGATCTACAAGGTGAAGATGCGCGGCACCAACTTCCCCCCCGACGGCCCCGTAATGCAGAAGAAG
ACCATGGGCTGGGAGGCCTCCACCGAGCGCCTGTACCCCCGCGACGGCGTGCTGAAGGGCGAGATCCACC
AGGCCCTGAAGCTGAAGGACGGCGGCCACTACCTGGTGGAGTTCAAGACCATCTACATGGCCAAGAAGCC
CGTGCAACTGCCCGGCTACTACTACGTGGACACCAAGCTGGACATCACCTCCCACAACGAGGACTACACC
ATCGTGGAACAGTACGAGCGCTCCGAGGGCCGCCACCACCTGTTCCTGGGGCATGGCACCGGCAGCACCG
GCAGCGGCAGCTCCGGCACCGCCTCCTCCGAGGACAACAACATGGCCGTCATCAAAGAGTTCATGCGCTT
CAAGGTGCGCATGGAGGGCTCCATGAACGGCCACGAGTTCGAGATCGAGGGCGAGGGCGAGGGCCGCCCC
TACGAGGGCACCCAGACCGCCAAGCTGAAGGTGACCAAGGGCGGCCCCCTGCCCTTCGCCTGGGACATCC
TGTCCCCCCAGTTCATGTACGGCTCCAAGGCGTACGTGAAGCACCCCGCCGACATCCCCGATTACAAGAA
GCTGTCCTTCCCCGAGGGCTTCAAGTGGGAGCGCGTGATGAACTTCGAGGACGGCGGTCTGGTGACCGTG
ACCCAGGACTCCTCCCTGCAGGACGGCACGCTGATCTACAAGGTGAAGATGCGCGGCACCAACTTCCCCC
CCGACGGCCCCGTAATGCAGAAGAAGACCATGGGCTGGGAGGCCTCCACCGAGCGCCTGTACCCCCGCGA
CGGCGTGCTGAAGGGCGAGATCCACCAGGCCCTGAAGCTGAAGGACGGCGGCCACTACCTGGTGGAGTTC
AAGACCATCTACATGGCCAAGAAGCCCGTGCAACTGCCCGGCTACTACTACGTGGACACCAAGCTGGACA
TCACCTCCCACAACGAGGACTACACCATCGTGGAACAGTACGAGCGCTCCGAGGGCCGCCACCACCTGTT
CCTGTACGGCATGGACGAGCTGTACAAGTAA
