>Addgene plasmid #232632 | pdCas9-tdTomato-VPR | depositor partial sequence | sequence record 457498 | VPR
CGACGCATTGGACGATTTTGATCTGGATATGCTGGGAAGTGACGCCCTCGATGATTTTGACCTTGACATG
CTTGGTTCGGATGCCCTTGATGACTTTGACCTCGACATGCTCGGCAGTGACGCCCTTGATGATTTCGACC
TGGACATGCTGATTAACTCTAGAAGTTCCGGATCTCCGAAAAAGAAACGCAAAGTTGGTAGCCAGTACCT
GCCCGACACCGACGACCGGCACCGGATCGAGGAAAAGCGGAAGCGGACCTACGAGACATTCAAGAGCATC
ATGAAGAAGTCCCCCTTCAGCGGCCCCACCGACCCTAGACCTCCACCTAGAAGAATCGCCGTGCCCAGCA
GATCCAGCGCCAGCGTGCCAAAACCTGCCCCCCAGCCTTACCCCTTCACCAGCAGCCTGAGCACCATCAA
CTACGACGAGTTCCCTACCATGGTGTTCCCCAGCGGCCAGATCTCTCAGGCCTCTGCTCTGGCTCCAGCC
CCTCCTCAGGTGCTGCCTCAGGCTCCTGCTCCTGCACCAGCTCCAGCCATGGTGTCTGCACTGGCTCAGG
CACCAGCACCCGTGCCTGTGCTGGCTCCTGGACCTCCACAGGCTGTGGCTCCACCAGCCCCTAAACCTAC
ACAGGCCGGCGAGGGCACACTGTCTGAAGCTCTGCTGCAGCTGCAGTTCGACGACGAGGATCTGGGAGCC
CTGCTGGGAAACAGCACCGATCCTGCCGTGTTCACCGACCTGGCCAGCGTGGACAACAGCGAGTTCCAGC
AGCTGCTGAACCAGGGCATCCCTGTGGCCCCTCACACCACCGAGCCCATGCTGATGGAATACCCCGAGGC
CATCACCCGGCTCGTGACAGGCGCTCAGAGGCCTCCTGATCCAGCTCCTGCCCCTCTGGGAGCACCAGGC
CTGCCTAATGGACTGCTGTCTGGCGACGAGGACTTCAGCTCTATCGCCGATATGGATTTCTCAGCCTTGC
TGGGCTCTGGCAGCGGCAGCCGGGATTCCAGGGAAGGGATGTTTTTGCCGAAGCCTGAGGCCGGCTCCGC
TATTAGTGACGTGTTTGAGGGCCGCGAGGTGTGCCAGCCAAAACGAATCCGGCCATTTCATCCTCCAGGA
AGTCCATGGGCCAACCGCCCACTCCCCGCCAGCCTCGCACCAACACCAACCGGTCCAGTACATGAGCCAG
TCGGGTCACTGACCCCGGCACCAGTCCCTCAGCCACTGGATCCAGCGCCCGCAGTGACTCCCGAGGCCAG
TCACCTGTTGGAGGATCCCGATGAAGAGACGAGCCAGGCTGTCAAAGCCCTTCGGGAGATGGCCGATACT
GTGATTCCCCAGAAGGAAGAGGCTGCAATCTGTGGCCAAATGGACCTTTCCCATCCGCCCCCAAGGGGCC
ATCTGGATGAGCTGACAACCACACTTGAGTCCATGACCGAGGATCTGAACCTGGACTCACCCCTGACCCC
GGAATTGAACGAGATTCTGGATACCTTCCTGAACGACGAGTGCCTCTTGCATGCCATGCATATCAGCACA
GGACTGTCCATCTTCGACACATCTCTGTT
